Addgene plasmid #64206: pBa-flag-BicD2 594-FKBP
Purpose: Bicaudal D protein aa1-594 (excluding start Met) with N-terminal flag tag and C-terminal FKBP
Depositing lab: Gary Banker & Marvin Bentley. Depositing organization: Oregon Health & Science University. Publication: A novel assay reveals preferential binding between Rabs, kinesins, and specific endosomal subpopulations. Bentley M, Decker H, Luisi J, Banker G. J Cell Biol. 2015 Feb 2;208(3):273-281. Epub 2015 Jan 26. 10.1083/jcb.201408056 PubMed 25624392.
Backbone
  Vector backbone: pBa-tdTomato-flag-BicD2 594-FKBP
  Backbone size w/o insert (bp): 8145
  Total vector size (bp): 9582
  Modifications to backbone: tdTomato was removed for a colorless BicD2
  Vector type: Mammalian Expression
Growth in bacteria
  Bacterial resistance: Ampicillin, 100 μg/mL
  Growth temperature: 37°C
  Growth strain: Stbl3
  Copy number: High Copy
Gene/Insert
  Gene/Insert name: Bicaudal D protein (alt name: BicD2)
  Species: M. musculus (mouse)
  Insert size (bp): 1830
  Mutation: no start methionine, aa1-594
  GenBank ID: AJ250106
  Entrez Gene: Bicd2
  Promoter: chicken Beta Actin
  Tag / fusion protein: flag (N terminal on insert); FKBP (C terminal on backbone)
  Cloning method: Restriction Enzyme; 5′ cloning site StuI (destroyed during cloning); 3′ cloning site EcoRV (destroyed during cloning)
  Sequencing primers: 5′ TTCGGCTTCTGGCGTGTGAC; 3′ GATGAGTTTGGACAAACCAC
Resource information
  A portion of this plasmid was derived from a plasmid made by: bicaudal D2 mouse from ATCC
Terms and licenses: Academic/Nonprofit Terms; Industry Terms: Not Available to Industry
Depositor comments: pBa vector is susceptable to recombination and should not be grown in fast growing bacteria or cloned using recombination. XL 10-Gold, Stbl3, OmniMax2, DH5alpha, and XL 1-Blue are suitable growth strains.
How to cite: pBa-flag-BicD2 594-FKBP was a gift from Gary Banker & Marvin Bentley (Addgene plasmid # 64206 ; http://n2t.net/addgene:64206 ; RRID:Addgene_64206)
