[The description below was written by a language model from this plasmid's Addgene catalogue record and pLannotate feature annotations shown in this document.]
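Description:
pBa-flag-BicD2 594-FKBP is a mammalian expression plasmid built on the pBa backbone, in which transcription is driven by the chicken β-actin promoter followed by a chimeric chicken β-actin/rabbit β-globin intron and terminated by an SV40 polyadenylation signal. It replicates in E. coli from a high-copy ColE1/pUC-type origin and is selected with ampicillin through the β-lactamase gene. Remnants of lac regulatory elements, lacZα, rop and bom are also annotated as leftover backbone fragments. The depositor notes that the pBa vector is prone to recombination. It was derived from a tdTomato-tagged parent by removing the fluorescent protein to give a "colorless" version.

The open reading frame encodes an N-terminal FLAG epitope, the N-terminal portion of mouse Bicaudal D2 (residues up to 594, lacking its own start methionine) and a C-terminal FKBP domain. The automated annotation matches this domain to DmrB, the F36V variant of FKBP12, whereas the catalogue simply calls it FKBP, so the exact variant should be checked against the sequence. BicD2 is an adaptor that links cargo to the dynein–dynactin motor complex and activates processive dynein movement. Fusing it to FKBP fits a chemically induced dimerization strategy, in which a ligand would tether the dynein adaptor to a partner protein carrying a complementary domain. The associated work concerns an assay of binding between Rabs, kinesins and endosomal subpopulations, but the record does not spell out the partner or ligand.

The catalogue lists a total size of 9582 bp and a backbone of 8145 bp, while the depositor's full sequence is 8145 nt. The larger figure may reflect the tdTomato-containing parent.
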