Features (pLannotate 1.2.2; 17 found; start..end, strand, type, name):
      1..276     +  promoter       chicken β-actin promoter: No description available
    277..1236    +  intron         chimeric intron: chimera between introns from chicken β-actin and rabbit β-globin
   1298..1318    +  CDS            2xFLAG (fragment): two tandem FLAG® epitope tags
   1329..3110    +  CDS            Bicd2 (fragment): BICD2_MOUSE - Also known as Kiaa0699. Experimental evidence at protein level: Swiss-Prot protein existence level 1. Acts as an adapter protein linking the dynein motor complex to various cargos and converts dynein from a non-processive to a highly processive motor in the presence of dynactin. Facilitates and stabilizes the interaction between dynein and dynactin and activates dynein processivity (the ability to move along a microtubule for a long distance without falling off the track) (PubMed:11483508, PubMed:25035494, PubMed:24986880, PubMed:22956769). Facilitates the binding of RAB6A to the
   3126..3446    +  CDS            DmrB: F36V mutant of FK506-binding protein FKBP12 binds synthetic ligands that do not bind wild-type FKBP
   3460..3543    +  CDS            large T antigen (fragment): large T antigen from SV40 (simian virus 40)
   3566..3699    +  polyA_signal   SV40 poly(A) signal: SV40 polyadenylation signal
   3755..3771    -  protein_bind   lac operator: The lac repressor binds to the lac operator to inhibit transcription in E. coli. This inhibition can be relieved by adding lactose or isopropyl-β-D-thiogalactopyranoside (IPTG). lac repressor encoded by lacI
   3779..3809    -  promoter       lac promoter: promoter for the E. coli lac operon
   3824..3845    -  protein_bind   CAP binding site: CAP binding activates transcription in the presence of cAMP. E. coli catabolite activator protein
   3858..3950    -  CDS            lacI (fragment): lac repressor; lacI; The lac repressor binds to the lac operator to inhibit transcription in E. coli. This inhibition can be relieved by adding lactose or isopropyl-β-D-thiogalactopyranoside (IPTG).
   4133..4721    -  rep_origin     ori: high-copy-number ColE1/pMB1/pBR322/pUC origin of replication
   4892..5752    -  CDS            AmpR: β-lactamase; bla; confers resistance to ampicillin, carbenicillin, and related antibiotics
   5753..5857    -  promoter       AmpR promoter: bla
   5952..5987    +  CDS            rop (fragment): Rop protein, which maintains plasmids at low copy number; rop
   6090..6188    +  misc_feature   bom (fragment): basis of mobility region from pBR322
   6194..6348    -  CDS            lacZα (fragment): LacZα fragment of β-galactosidase; lacZ fragment
>Addgene plasmid #64206 | pBa-flag-BicD2 594-FKBP | depositor full sequence | sequence record 107607 | pBa-flag-BicD2 594-FKBP sequence 8145 bps
TCGAGGTGAGCCCCACGTTCTGCTTCACTCTCCCCATCTCCCCCCCCTCCCCACCCCCAATTTTGTATTT
ATTTATTTTTTAATTATTTTGTGCAGCGATGGGGGCGGGGGGGGGGGGGGCGCGCGCCAGGCGGGGCGGG
GCGGGGCGAGGGGCGGGGCGGGGCGAGGCGGAGAGGTGCGGCGGCAGCCAATCAGAGCGGCGCGCTCCGA
AAGTTTCCTTTTATGGCGAGGCGGCGGCGGCGGCGGCCCTATAAAAAGCGAAGCGCGCGGCGGGCGGGAG
TCGCTGCGTTGCCTTCGCCCCGTGCCCCGCTCCGCGCCGCCTCGCGCCGCCCGCCCCGGCTCTGACTGAC
CGCGTTACTCCCACAGGTGAGCGGGCGGGACGGCCCTTCTCCTCCGGGCTGTAATTAGCGCTTGGTTTAA
TGACGGCTCGTTTCTTTTCTGTGGCTGCGTGAAAGCCTTAAAGGGCTCCGGGAGGGCCCTTTGTGCGGGG
GGGAGCGGCTCGGGGGGTGCGTGCGTGTGTGTGTGCGTGGGGAGCGCCGCGTGCGGCCCGCGCTGCCCGG
CGGCTGTGAGCGCTGCGGGCGCGGCGCGGGGCTTTGTGCGCTCCGCGTGTGCGCGAGGGGAGCGCGGCCG
GGGGCGGTGCCCCGCGGTGCGGGGGGGCTGCGAGGGGAACAAAGGCTGCGTGCGGGGTGTGTGCGTGGGG
GGGTGAGCAGGGGGTGTGGGCGCGGCGGTCGGGCTGTAACCCCCCCCTGCACCCCCCTCCCCGAGTTGCT
GAGCACGGCCCGGCTTCGGGTGCGGGGCTCCGTGCGGGGCGTGGCGCGGGGCTCGCCGTGCCGGGCGGGG
GGTGGCGGCAGGTGGGGGTGCCGGGCGGGGCGGGGCCGCCTCGGGCCGGGGAGGGCTCGGGGGAGGGGCG
CGGCGGCCCCGGAGCGCCGGCGGCTGTCGAGGCGCGGCGAGCCGCAGCCATTGCCTTTTATGGTAATCGT
GCGAGAGGGCGCAGGGACTTCCTTTGTCCCAAATCTGGCGGAGCCGAAATCTGGGAGGCGCCGCCGCACC
CCCTCTAGCGGGCGCGGGCGAAGCGGTGCGGCGCCGGCAGGAAGGAAATGGGCGGGGAGGGCCTTCGTGC
GTCGCCGCGCCGCCGTCCCCTTCTCCATCTCCAGCCTCGGGGCTGCCGCAGGGGGACGGCTGCCTTCGGG
GGGGACGGGGCAGGGCGGGGTTCGGCTTCTGGCGTGTGACCGGCGGGGTTTATATCTTCCCTTCTCTGTT
CCTCCGCAGCCCCCAAGCTTGGCGCGCCTAGGATCATGGATTACAAGGATGACGATGACAAATCTCATTC
CGCGCCGTCGGAGGAGGAGGAGTATGCGCGTCTGGTGATGGAGGCGCAGCCGGAGTGGCTGCGCGCCGAG
GTGAAGCGGCTGTCCCACGAGCTGGCCGAGACCACGCGTGAGAAGATCCAGGCGGCCGAGTATGGACTGG
CGGTGCTGGAGGAGAAGCACCAGCTCAAGCTGCAGTTCGAGGAGCTCGAGGTGGACTATGAGGCCATCCG
CAGCGAGATGGAGCAGCTCAAAGAGGCATTTGGCCAGGCACATACAAACCACAAGAAGGTGGCTGCTGAT
GGTGAGAGCCGGGAGGAGAGCCTGATCCAGGAGTCGGCCTCCAAGGAGCAGTACTACGTGCGGAAGGTGC
TGGAGCTGCAGACAGAGCTGAAACAGCTGCGCAACGTCCTCACCAACACCCAGTCTGAGAATGAGCGCCT
CACGTCTGTGGCCCAGGAGCTAAAAGAGATCAACCAGAATGTGGAGATCCAGCGTGGTCGCCTGCGGGAT
GACATCAAGGAGTACAAGTTCCGGGAGGCCCGTCTACTTCAGGACTACTCAGAGCTGGAGGAGGAGAACA
TCAGCCTGCAGAAACAAGTGTCTGTGCTCAGGCAGAACCAGGTGGAGTTTGAGGGCCTCAAGCATGAAAT
CAAGCGCCTGGAGGAGGAGACAGAGTACCTCAACAGCCAGCTAGAGGATGCCATCCGGCTTAAGGAGATC
TCTGAACGGCAGTTGGAGGAGGCGCTGGAGACACTGAAGACAGAGCGGGAGCAGAAGAACAACCTGCGCA
AGGAGTTGTCGCACTACATGAGCATCAACGATTCCTTCTATACCAGCCACCTGCAGGTCTCCTTAGATGG
CCTCAAGTTCAGTGATGATACTGTCACCGCAGAGCCCAACAATGACGCCGAAGCCCTGGTCAATGGCTTT
GAGCACAGTGGCTTGGTCAAATCATCCTTGGACAACAAGACATCCACACCCAGGAAGGATGGCCTAGCTC
CACCCTCCCCCAGCCTCGTCTCTGACCTGCTCAGTGAGCTCCACATATCTGAGATCCAGAAGCTGAAACA
GCAGCTGGTGCAGATGGAGCGGGAGAAGGTGGGCCTGCTGGCAACACTGCAGGACACACAGAAGCAGCTG
GAGCAGGCTCGGGGAACCCTCTCTGAGCAGCATGAGAAGGTGAATCGTCTCACAGAGAACCTTAGTGCCC
TCCGGCGCCTGCAGGCTGGCAAGGAGCGACAGACCTCGTTGGATAATGAGAAGGACCGTGACAGCCACGA
AGACGGTGACTACTATGAGGTGGACATCAATGGGCCTGAGATCCTGGCCTGCAAGTACCACGTGGCTGTG
GCTGAGGCTGGCGAGCTCCGGGAGCAGCTCAAGGCGTTGCGCAGCACACACGAAGCTCGCGAAGCCCAGC
ACGCAGAAGAAAAGGGCCGGTATGAGGCTGAGGGCCAGGCACTCACTGAGAAGATCTCTCTGCTGGAGAA
GGCTAGCCACCAGGACCGAGAGCTGCTGGCCCATCTGGAAAAGGAGCTGAAGAAGGTGAGCGATGTGGCT
GGTGAGACCCAGGGCAGCCTGAATGTGGCTCAGGATGAGCTGGTGACCTTCAGCGAGGAGCTGGCCAACC
TCTACCACCATGTGTGCATGTGCAACAACGAGACGCCCAACCGTGTCATGCTCGACTATTATCGTGAGGG
CCAGGGCAAGGCTGGCCGCACCAGCCCAGAGGGCCGCGGGCGCCGGTCACCTGTCCTCTTGCCCAAGGGG
CTGTTGGCCACAGAGGTGGGCCGAGCAGATCGGACCGTCTCTAGAGGAGTGCAGGTGGAAACCATCTCCC
CAGGAGACGGGCGCACCTTCCCCAAGCGCGGCCAGACCTGCGTGGTGCACTACACCGGGATGCTTGAAGA
TGGAAAGAAATTTGATTCCTCCCGGGACAGAAACAAGCCCTTTAAGTTTATGCTAGGCAAGCAGGAGGTG
ATCCGAGGCTGGGAAGAAGGGGTTGCCCAGATGAGTGTGGGTCAGAGAGCCAAACTGACTATATCTCCAG
ATTATGCCTATGGTGCCACTGGGCACCCAGGCATCATCCCACCACATGCCACTCTCGTCTTCGATGTGGA
GCTTCTAAAACTGGAAACTAGTTATTGAGGATCATAATCAGCCATATCACATCTGTAGAGGTTTTACTTG
CTTTAAAAAACCTCCCACACCTCCCCCTGAACCTGAAACATAAAATGAATGCAATTGTTGTTGTTAACTT
GTTTATTGCAGCTTATAATGGTTACAAATAAAGCAATAGCATCACAAATTCACAAATAAAGCATTTTTTT
CACTGCATTCTAGTTGTGGTTTGTCCAAACTCATCAATGTATCTTATCATGTCTGGATCCCCGGGTACCG
AGCTCGAATTCGTAATCATGGTCATAGCTGTTTCCTGTGTGAAATTGTTATCCGCTCACAATTCCACACA
ACATACGAGCCGGAAGCATAAAGTGTAAAGCCTGGGGTGCCTAATGAGTGAGCTAACTCACATTAATTGC
GTTGCGCTCACTGCCCGCTTTCCAGTCGGGAAACCTGTCGTGCCAGCTGCATTAATGAATCGGCCAACGC
GCGGGGAGAGGCGGTTTGCGTATTGGGCGCTCTTCCGCTTCCTCGCTCACTGACTCGCTGCGCTCGGTCG
TTCGGCTGCGGCGAGCGGTATCAGCTCACTCAAAGGCGGTAATACGGTTATCCACAGAATCAGGGGATAA
CGCAGGAAAGAACATGTGAGCAAAAGGCCAGCAAAAGGCCAGGAACCGTAAAAAGGCCGCGTTGCTGGCG
TTTTTCCATAGGCTCCGCCCCCCTGACGAGCATCACAAAAATCGACGCTCAAGTCAGAGGTGGCGAAACC
CGACAGGACTATAAAGATACCAGGCGTTTCCCCCTGGAAGCTCCCTCGTGCGCTCTCCTGTTCCGACCCT
GCCGCTTACCGGATACCTGTCCGCCTTTCTCCCTTCGGGAAGCGTGGCGCTTTCTCATAGCTCACGCTGT
AGGTATCTCAGTTCGGTGTAGGTCGTTCGCTCCAAGCTGGGCTGTGTGCACGAACCCCCCGTTCAGCCCG
ACCGCTGCGCCTTATCCGGTAACTATCGTCTTGAGTCCAACCCGGTAAGACACGACTTATCGCCACTGGC
AGCAGCCACTGGTAACAGGATTAGCAGAGCGAGGTATGTAGGCGGTGCTACAGAGTTCTTGAAGTGGTGG
CCTAACTACGGCTACACTAGAAGGACAGTATTTGGTATCTGCGCTCTGCTGAAGCCAGTTACCTTCGGAA
AAAGAGTTGGTAGCTCTTGATCCGGCAAACAAACCACCGCTGGTAGCGGTGGTTTTTTTGTTTGCAAGCA
GCAGATTACGCGCAGAAAAAAAGGATCTCAAGAAGATCCTTTGATCTTTTCTACGGGGTCTGACGCTCAG
TGGAACGAAAACTCACGTTAAGGGATTTTGGTCATGAGATTATCAAAAAGGATCTTCACCTAGATCCTTT
TAAATTAAAAATGAAGTTTTAAATCAATCTAAAGTATATATGAGTAAACTTGGTCTGACAGTTACCAATG
CTTAATCAGTGAGGCACCTATCTCAGCGATCTGTCTATTTCGTTCATCCATAGTTGCCTGACTCCCCGTC
GTGTAGATAACTACGATACGGGAGGGCTTACCATCTGGCCCCAGTGCTGCAATGATACCGCGAGACCCAC
GCTCACCGGCTCCAGATTTATCAGCAATAAACCAGCCAGCCGGAAGGGCCGAGCGCAGAAGTGGTCCTGC
AACTTTATCCGCCTCCATCCAGTCTATTAATTGTTGCCGGGAAGCTAGAGTAAGTAGTTCGCCAGTTAAT
AGTTTGCGCAACGTTGTTGCCATTGCTACAGGCATCGTGGTGTCACGCTCGTCGTTTGGTATGGCTTCAT
TCAGCTCCGGTTCCCAACGATCAAGGCGAGTTACATGATCCCCCATGTTGTGCAAAAAAGCGGTTAGCTC
CTTCGGTCCTCCGATCGTTGTCAGAAGTAAGTTGGCCGCAGTGTTATCACTCATGGTTATGGCAGCACTG
CATAATTCTCTTACTGTCATGCCATCCGTAAGATGCTTTTCTGTGACTGGTGAGTACTCAACCAAGTCAT
TCTGAGAATAGTGTATGCGGCGACCGAGTTGCTCTTGCCCGGCGTCAATACGGGATAATACCGCGCCACA
TAGCAGAACTTTAAAAGTGCTCATCATTGGAAAACGTTCTTCGGGGCGAAAACTCTCAAGGATCTTACCG
CTGTTGAGATCCAGTTCGATGTAACCCACTCGTGCACCCAACTGATCTTCAGCATCTTTTACTTTCACCA
GCGTTTCTGGGTGAGCAAAAACAGGAAGGCAAAATGCCGCAAAAAAGGGAATAAGGGCGACACGGAAATG
TTGAATACTCATACTCTTCCTTTTTCAATATTATTGAAGCATTTATCAGGGTTATTGTCTCATGAGCGGA
TACATATTTGAATGTATTTAGAAAAATAAACAAATAGGGGTTCCGCGCACATTTCCCCGAAAAGTGCCAC
CTGACGTCTAAGAAACCATTATTATCATGACATTAACCTATAAAAATAGGCGTATCACGAGGCCCTTTCG
TCTCGCGCGTTTCGGTGATGACGGTGAAAACCTCTGACACATGCAGCTCCCGGAGACGGTCACAGCTTGT
CTGTAAGCGGATGCCGGGAGCAGACAAGCCCGTCAGGGCGCGTCAGCGGGTGTTGGCGGGTGTCGGGGTT
GGCTTAACTATGCGGCATCAGAGCAGATTGTACTGAGAGTGCACCATATGCGGTGTGAAATACCGCACAG
ATGCGTAAGGAGAAAATACCGCATCAGGCGCCATTCGCCATTCAGGCTGCGCAACTGTTGGGAAGGGCGA
TCGGTGCGGGCCTCTTCGCTATTACGCCAGCTGGCGAAAGGGGGATGTGCTGCAAGGCGATTAAGTTGGG
TAACGCCAGGGTTTTCCCAGTCACGACGTTGTAAAACGACGGCCAGTGCCAAGTTGGGATCTTTGCATTG
GCCCACGGCTCTCAGGATGGGGATGCTCCCCTTCAGCACCCGGTTCCCCTTGGAAACTGATGGTCCTGGC
TCTGTGGCATGGCAGTGGCACTGTGAGGAGCCCCTACCAGCAGCACACAGTGGGTTTGGCACTGCCACGC
TCCGGATGCCGCGCTCTGATCCAACCCCATAATCAAGGGAACCCGAATTGCCCCATCATTGCCCCCACCA
CCCCCATCCTGCCGGGCCCTCACACCCCACGCTGCCTTGTGGTGACATTCCCCAGCCCAAACCCACGGCT
TCATGGCTACCGCGGGGCATTTCCCATTGCCGCCCCATTATCAGCTCTGCACACCTCCCGCTGTACCCAT
GCCTCGTGGCTGCCCTTCTTTGACGTATAATCTTCTAATTAATACCCGGCCTTGTCAAAGTGGAGCACAA
ACGTTAATTAATTCCCCAGCAGGCAGGTAATTAACAGTGTGACTCCCTTTTTGCTGCGAGTGGGGCTGAT
ACAGAGAGATGTGGCACTATGGAGCCCACGGGGTCCTGGCACTGGGTGCCCACGGAGGTCCCCATGTGCT
GCAGTGTCACCGCCTCCGAGGTGACAGTATTGTCCCTGCGGTGTCCCTGCAGCTCAGCTCTGTCCACAGG
GCCACCTCCAGTTTGGAGGGGACACAATGCAGCCCCGATGCAACCCATCCTCGCAGCATCCCAGGGACAA
AGACCCCACTGCAAGACCGCACACAGGGCTGGGTCCCGCTCCCCTAATATCTACAGTGCTTTTGCATGGC
CCCTTAATCAATGCAGTTAATCAGCATGCGCTCATGCACCGCTCTGGAGCTGCAAAGCCCCTCGCAGCGC
TGCTCACCAACACCGCGCACCGCCCCGGCCCAGCCTGCAGCACGCGCTGCAAACAGGAAAGAAACAAAAT
ATTGCCCAAATGTAGGCAAAGGCATTCGGCTGCCTTGACCTCCGCCGGGCCGGGCCCTGCCTGACTCAGC
TCCTTACTCAGCGCTCGCTTCCTCCCTCCGGCTGCCACCGCCGCAGCGCACACCCTGACAAAGAGTGGCC
CTTAACGGGCTCTGAGGTGCACCCAGCAGTGCACTCAGCAGTCCAAGGGCCGGCCTGGAGGTTTGCACCG
CTACGTGCTGACATTAGCATTGAACTTGGCCCTGGGTAGTGCTGCAGGCCGGGCGGGGTGGGTGTAGAGA
GTGCAGCGCGCGTTGCACCCGGTGCCCCTTCCCCTCCCTTGCATCCCAGCAGGCTGCACCCCAGCACCAG
GCCCGTGCATGCATGCTCCTGGTGTTATTGCAGCCTGGTGCATGCATGCGTCTTAGTGGTGCAGCGCTGT
GCATGCATCCTCCTTGGTGTGTAGCAGCTTAGTGCATGCATACCCCTCGGTGTTATTGCTGCTCTGTGCA
CGCACGCTCATTGTATCACTTCATCCCAGTGCATGCACTCACACTGGAGCGATTGCTGCTCGGTGCACGC
ACACTCATTGTATCACGTCAGCTCAGTGGCTGCACGCACACCGGTGTTATTGCTGCTCGGTGCGTGCATG
CACATCAGTGTCGCTGCAGCTCAGTGCATGCACGCTCATTGCCCATCGCTATCCCTGCCTCTCCTGCTGG
CGCTCCCCGGGAGGTGACTTCAAGGGGACCGCAGGACCACCTCGGGGGTGGGGGGAGGGCTGCACACGCG
GACCCCGCTCCCCCTCCCCAACAAAGCACTGTGGAATCAAAAAGGGGGGAGGGGGGATGGAGGGGCGCGT
CACACCCCCGCCCCACACCCTCACC
