>Addgene plasmid #64206 | pBa-flag-BicD2 594-FKBP | addgene partial sequence | sequence record 114791 | pCAGGS5 5'-ggttcggcttctggcgtgtgacc-3'
GTTCCTCCGCAGCCCCCAAGCTTGGCGCGCCTAGGATCATGGATTACAAGGATGACGATGACAAATCTCA
TTCCGCGCCGTCGGAGGAGGAGGAGTATGCGCGTCTGGTGATGGAGGCGCAGCCGGAGTGGCTGCGCGCC
GAGGTGAAGCGGCTGTCCCACNAGCTGGCCGAGACCACGCGTGAGAAGATCCAGGCGGCCGAGTATGGAC
TGGCGGTGCTGGAGGANAAGCACCAGCTCAAGCTGCAGTTCGAGGAGCTCGAGGTGGACTATGAGG
