>Addgene plasmid #64206 | pBa-flag-BicD2 594-FKBP | addgene partial sequence | sequence record 116264 | Fkbp1a-R 5'-TCTGACCCACACTCATCTGG-3'
CTCCTGCTTGCCTAGCATAAACTTAAAGGGCTTGTTTCTGTCCCGGGAGGAATCAAATTTCTTTCCATCT
TCAAGCATCCCGGTGTAGTGCACCACGCAGGTCTGGCCGCGCTTGGGGAAGGTGCGCCCGTCTCCTGGGG
AGATGGTTTCCACCTGCACTCCTCTAGAGACGGTCCGATCTGCTCGGCCCACCTCTGTGGCCAACAGCCC
CTTGGGCAAGAGGACAGGTGACCGGCGCCCGCGGCCCTCTGGGCTGGTGCGGCCAGCCTTGCCCTGGCCC
TCACGATAATAGTCGAGCATGACACGGTTGGGCGTCTCGTTGTTGCACATGCACACATGGTGGTAGAGGT
TGGCCAGCTCCTCGCTGAAGGTCACCAGCTCATCCTGAGCCACATTCAGGCTGCCCTGGGTCTCACCAGC
CACATCGCTCACCTTCTTCAGCTCCTTTTCCAGATGGGCCAGCAGCTCTCGGTCCTGGTGGCTAGCCTTC
TCCAGCAGAGAGATCTTCTCAGTGAGTGCCTGGCCCTCAGCCTCATACCGGCCCTTTTCTTCTGCGTGCT
GGGCTTCGCGAGCTTCGTGTGTGCTGCGCAACGGCTTGAGCTGCTCCCGGAGCTCGCCAGCCTCAGCCAC
AGCCACGTGG
