>Addgene plasmid #64206 | pBa-flag-BicD2 594-FKBP | addgene partial sequence | sequence record 116266 | Fkbp1a-R 5'-TCTGACCCACACTCATCTGG-3'
CTCCTGCTTGCCTAGCATAAACTTAAAGGGCTTGTTTCTGTCCCGGGAGGAATCAAATTTCTTTCCATCT
TCAAGCATCCCGGTGTAGTGCACCACGCAGGTCTGGCCGCGCTTGGGGAAGGTGCGCCCGTCTCCTGGGG
AGATGGTTTCCACCTGCACTCCTCTAGAGACGGTCCGATCTGCTCGGCCCACCTCTGTGGCCAACAGCCC
CTTGGGCAAGAGGACAGGTGACCGGCGCCCGCGGCCCTCTGGGCTGGTGCGGCCAGCCTTGCCCTGGCCC
TCACGATAATAGTCGAGCATGACACGGTTGGGCGTCTCGTTGTTGCACATGCACACATGGTGGTAGAGGT
TGGCCAGCTCCTCGCTGAAGGTCACCAGCTCATCCTGAGCCACATTCAGGCTGCCCTGGGTCTCACCAGC
CACATCGCTCACCTTCTTCAGCTCCTTTTCCAGATGGGCCAGCAGCTCTCGGTCCTGGTGGCTAGCCTTC
TCCAGCAGAGAGATCTTCTCAGTGAGTGCCTGGCCCTCAGCCTCATACCGGCCCTTTTCTTCTGCGTGCT
GGGCTTCGCGAGCTTCGTGTGTGCTGCGCAACGCCTTGAGCTGCTCCCGGAGCTCGCCAGCCTCAGCCAC
AGCCACGTGG
